Addgene plasmid #174938: pMSR:MSMEG_0924:Dendra
Purpose: C-term fluorescent fusion
Depositing lab: Keith Derbyshire & Joseph Wade. Depositing organization: Wadsworth Center, New York State Department of Health. Publication: A Mycobacterial Systems Resource for the Research Community. Judd JA, Canestrari J, Clark R, Joseph A, Lapierre P, Lasek-Nesselquist E, Mir M, Palumbo M, Smith C, Stone M, Upadhyay A, Wirth SE, Dedrick RM, Meier CG, Russell DA, Dills A, Dove E, Kester J, Wolf ID, Zhu J, Rubin ER, Fortune S, Hatfull GF, Gray TA, Wade JT, Derbyshire KM. mBio. 2021 Mar 2;12(2). pii: mBio.02401-20. doi: 10.1128/mBio.02401-20. PubMed 33653882.
Backbone
  Vector backbone: pMSR:Dendra
  Vector type: Bacterial Expression ; Integrating Mycobacterial Expression Vector attL5. T7 expression in E. coli
Growth in bacteria
  Bacterial resistance: Apramycin, 25 μg/mL
  Growth temperature: 37°C
  Growth strain: DH5alpha
  Copy number: High Copy
Gene/Insert
  Gene/Insert name: MSMEG_0924
  Species: M. smegmatis
  Promoter: pmycTetO
  Tag / fusion protein: Gly-Ala Linker/Dendra2/1x Flag Tag (C terminal on insert)
  Cloning method: Ligation Independent Cloning
  Sequencing primers: 5′ TGATAGAGTTTGTCCTCCCTATCAG; 3′ TCCATATGCACCTTGACACG
Resource information
  A portion of this plasmid was derived from a plasmid made by: CP000480.1
Terms and licenses: Academic/Nonprofit Terms; Industry Terms: Not Available to Industry
Depositor comments: 5' cloning site: AseI (destroyed), 3' cloning site: HindIII (not destroyed)
How to cite: pMSR:MSMEG_0924:Dendra was a gift from Keith Derbyshire & Joseph Wade (Addgene plasmid # 174938 ; http://n2t.net/addgene:174938 ; RRID:Addgene_174938)
