[The description below was written by a language model from this plasmid's Addgene catalogue record and pLannotate feature annotations shown in this document.]
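Description:
pMSR:MSMEG_0924:Dendra is a 5.7 kb integrating mycobacterial expression plasmid built on the pMSR:Dendra backbone, part of a systematic resource of tagged Mycobacterium smegmatis genes. It is propagated in E. coli through a high-copy ColE1/pUC-type origin and selected with apramycin via the aac(3)IV acetyltransferase gene, a marker that also works in mycobacteria. The plasmid has no annotated mycobacterial replication origin. Instead it carries the mycobacteriophage L5 integrase gene, along with a fragment of the neighbouring L5 gene 32. The integrase catalyses site-specific recombination into the L5 attachment site of the mycobacterial chromosome, giving a stable single-copy insertion.

The payload is the M. smegmatis open reading frame MSMEG_0924, inserted by ligation-independent cloning. The annotation software picks it up only by homology to an M. tuberculosis H37Rv protein, and the record does not state its function. It is fused at its C terminus, through a Gly-Ala linker, to Dendra2 followed by a single FLAG epitope. Dendra2 is a green-to-red photoconvertible fluorescent protein, and the FLAG tag allows immunodetection or affinity capture. Expression in mycobacteria is driven by the pmycTetO promoter. Its tet operator sequences account for the short "tight TRE" hits in the feature table and would allow Tet repressor control where a repressor is supplied. A T7 promoter immediately upstream of the coding sequence and a T7 terminator fragment downstream additionally permit T7 polymerase-driven expression in E. coli.

The stated purpose is a C-terminal fluorescent fusion, which suits the construct to imaging the subcellular localisation and dynamics of the MSMEG_0924 protein in live mycobacteria.
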