Features (pLannotate 1.2.2; 14 found; start..end, strand, type, name):
    123..227     +  CDS            Y4104_STRCO (fragment): Protein inferred from homology: Swiss-Prot protein existence level 3. From Streptomyces coelicolor (strain ATCC BAA-471 / A3(2) / M145).
    285..304     +  promoter       tight TRE promoter (fragment): Tet-responsive promoter PTight, consisting of seven tet operator sequences followed by the minimal CMV promoter
    311..328     +  promoter       tight TRE promoter (fragment): Tet-responsive promoter PTight, consisting of seven tet operator sequences followed by the minimal CMV promoter
    342..360     +  promoter       T7 promoter: promoter for bacteriophage T7 RNA polymerase
    379..1155    +  CDS            Y480_MYCTU (fragment): Experimental evidence at protein level: Swiss-Prot protein existence level 1. From Mycobacterium tuberculosis (strain ATCC 25618 / H37Rv).
   1195..1881    +  CDS            Dendra2: Dendra2 is a photoconvertible green fluorescent protein published in 2006, derived from Dendronephthya sp.. It has high acid sensitivity.
   1921..1941    +  CDS            FLAG (fragment): FLAG® epitope tag, followed by an enterokinase cleavage site
   1950..1992    +  terminator     T7 terminator (fragment): transcription terminator for bacteriophage T7 RNA polymerase
   2198..2998    +  CDS            ApmR: aminoglycoside 3-N-acetyltransferase type IV ; aac(3)IV; confers resistance to apramycin (Paget and Davies, 1996)
   3065..3082    -  misc_feature   MCS (fragment): pBluescript multiple cloning site
   3123..3711    +  rep_origin     ori: high-copy-number ColE1/pMB1/pBR322/pUC origin of replication
   3879..3907    +  misc_feature   MCS (fragment): pUC18/19 multiple cloning site
   4467..5579    +  CDS            33: VINT_BPML5 - Also known as int. Protein inferred from homology: Swiss-Prot protein existence level 3. Integrase is necessary for integration of the phage into the host genome by site-specific recombination. From Mycobacterium phage L5 (Mycobacteriophage L5).
   5641..67      -  CDS            32 (fragment) (across the origin): VG32_BPML5 - Protein predicted: Swiss-Prot protein existence level 4. From Mycobacterium phage L5 (Mycobacteriophage L5).
>Addgene plasmid #174938 | pMSR:MSMEG_0924:Dendra | addgene full sequence | sequence record 345660 | Addgene NGS Result
CGCCGCTCTGTGCGGAGACCTGGGCACCAGCCCCGCCGCCGCCAGGAGCATTGCCGTTCCCGCCAGAAAT
CTAGACGGTGACCACAACGCGCCCGCTTTGATCGGGGACGTCGAAATATTGGATCGTCGGCACCGTCACG
GCCGTGGGAGGCGGCACGATCCGCGACGTGATGATCGGCCGCATCCCCACGGTGCTGCGCAGTGAGCTCT
ACGCCATCCCGGCGTTGATCTGTGCGTTCGCACGCACAGGCCCGGTGTGAGAAGGGTCTCTGACGAGCGG
GAGAACTCCCTATCAGTGATAGAGTTTGTCCTCCCTATCAGTGATAGATAGGCTTAAGGAGTAATACGAC
TCACTATAGGGAGAAGGAGGCCATTATGATGCGGATCGCTCTCGCCCAGATCACCACCGGTACGGACCCG
TCGTCGAATCTGGAGCTGGTCGAGTCCTGCACCCGGCGCGCTGCCGACGACGGCGCGCGACTGGTGCTGT
TCCCCGAGGCCACGATGTGCCGGTTCGGGGTGCCGCTGGGCCCGGTGGCCCAACCGCTCGACGGGCCGTG
GGCGCGCGCCGTGCGCGACATCGCAGCGCGTGCCGGTGTGGTGGTGGTCGCGGGCATGTTCTCGCCGAGC
GACGACGGCCGCGTCACCAACACGCTGATCGCCGCGGGCGCGGGCGTGGACACCCACTACCACAAGATCC
ACCTGTACGACGCGTTCGGTTTCACCGAATCACGCACCGTCGCACCGGGTTTCACGCCGACGACGATCAC
CGTCGACGGCACGCCGGTCGGCATCACCACGTGTTACGACATCCGTTTCCCCGAGTTGTACGTCGAGCTC
GCGCGTCGCGGTGCCCAGCTGATCACGGTCCACGCGTCGTGGGGGTCCGGGCCAGGCAAGCTGGATCAGT
GGACGCTGCTCGCGCGCGCCAGGGCACTCGACACGACCGGTTACATCGCCGCGGTCGATCAGGCCTATCC
CGGTGACGAGATCGCCAAGGCCGGCCCCACGGGTGTCGGCGGAAGCCTGGTCGCCTCCCCCACCGGGGAT
GTGCTGGCCTCCGCGGGCGCCGAACCCGAGCTGCTGACCGTCGACATCGACCTCGACGCCGCGACGCGCG
TCAGGGACACCGTCGCCATTCTGGACAACCGGTCGGCGCTGGCGGGGCTCAGCAAGCTTGGTGCGGCCGC
GGGCAACACGCCTGGCATCAATCTGATCAAGGAGGACATGCGTGTCAAGGTGCATATGGAGGGCAACGTG
AACGGTCACGCCTTCGTGATCGAGGGGGAGGGTAAGGGTAAGCCTTACGAAGGGACCCAGACCGCCAACC
TCACCGTCAAGGAGGGCGCCCCTCTCCCATTCTCGTACGATATCCTCACTACCGCGGTGCATTACGGGAA
CCGCGTGTTCACCAAGTACCCCGAGGATATCCCTGACTACTTCAAGCAGAGCTTCCCGGAGGGATACTCC
TGGGAGCGGACGATGACCTTCGAAGACAAGGGTATCTGTACGATCCGCAGCGACATCTCGCTGGAAGGGG
ACTGTTTCTTCCAGAACGTCCGTTTCAAGGGGACCAACTTTCCGCCGAACGGCCCGGTCATGCAGAAGAA
GACCCTCAAGTGGGAGCCGAGCACGGAGAAGCTGCACGTTCGGGACGGCCTCCTGGTCGGCAACATCAAC
ATGGCGCTGCTGCTGGAAGGCGGCGGCCACTACCTATGCGACTTCAAGACCACGTACAAAGCGAAGAAGG
TCGTCCAGCTGCCCGACGCGCACTTCGTGGACCACCGCATCGAAATCCTGGGGAACGATTCGGACTACAA
CAAGGTCAAGTTGTACGAGCACGCTGTGGCACGCTATAGCCCGCTCCCGTCGCAGGTCTGGTTCGAAGGC
GGCGGCGGGGAGAACCTGTATTTCCAGGACTACAAGGACGACGACGACAAGTGATTTAAATAACCCCTTG
GGGCCTCTAAACGGGTCTTGAGGGGTTTTTTGTTAACTAGCGTACGATCGAATTCCTGCAGCTCACGGTA
ACTGATGCCGTATTTGCAGTACCAGCGTACGGCCCACAGAATGATGTCACGCTGAAAATGCCGGCCTTTG
AATGGGTTCATGTGCAGCTCCATCAGCAAAAGGGGATGATAAGTTTATCACCACCGACTATTTGCAACAG
TGCCGTTGATCGTGCTATGATCGACTGATGTCATCAGCGGTGGAGTGCAATGTCGTGCAATACGAATGGC
GAAAAGCCGAGCTCATCGGTCAGCTTCTCAACCTTGGGGTTACCCCCGGCGGTGTGCTGCTGGTCCACAG
CTCCTTCCGTAGCGTCCGGCCCCTCGAAGATGGGCCACTTGGACTGATCGAGGCCCTGCGTGCTACGCTG
GGTCCGGGAGGGACGCTCGTCATGCCCTCGTGGTCAGGTCTGGACGACGAGCCGTTCGATCCTGCCACGT
CGCCCGTTACACCGGACCTTGGAGTTGTCTCTGACACATTCTGGCGCCTGCCAAATGTAAAGCGCAGCGC
CCATCCATTTGCCTTTGCGGCAGCGGGGCCACAGGCAGAGCAGATCATCTCTGATCCATTGCCCCTGCCA
CCTTACTCGCCTGCAAGCCCGGTCGCCCGTGTCCATGAACTCGATGGGCAGGTACTTCTCCTCGGCGTGG
GACACGATGCCAACACGACGCTGCATCTTGCCGAGTTGATGGCAAAGGTTCCCTATGGGGTGCCGAGACA
CTGCACCATTCTTCAGGATGGCAAGTTGGTACGCGTCGATTATCTCGAGAATGACCACTGCTGTGAGCGC
TTTGCCTTGGCGGACAGGTGGCTCAAGGAGAAGAGCCTTCAGAAGGAAGGTCCAGTCGGTCATGCCTTTG
CTCGGTTGATCCGCTCCCGCGACATTGTGGCGACAGCCCTGGGTCAACTGGGCCGAGATCCGTTGATCTT
CCTGCATCCGCCAGAGGCGGGATGCGAAGAATGCGATGCCGCTCGCCAGTCGATTGGCTGAGCTCATGAG
CGGAGAACGAGATGACGTTGGAGGGGCAAGGTCGCGCTGATTGCTGGGGCAACACGGGGGATCCACTAGT
TCCATGAGCGTCAGACCCCGTAGAAAAGATCAAAGGATCTTCTTGAGATCCTTTTTTTCTGCGCGTAATC
TGCTGCTTGCAAACAAAAAAACCACCGCTACCAGCGGTGGTTTGTTTGCCGGATCAAGAGCTACCAACTC
TTTTTCCGAAGGTAACTGGCTTCAGCAGAGCGCAGATACCAAATACTGTCCTTCTAGTGTAGCCGTAGTT
AGGCCACCACTTCAAGAACTCTGTAGCACCGCCTACATACCTCGCTCTGCTAATCCTGTTACCAGTGGCT
GCTGCCAGTGGCGATAAGTCGTGTCTTACCGGGTTGGACTCAAGACGATAGTTACCGGATAAGGCGCAGC
GGTCGGGCTGAACGGGGGGTTCGTGCACACAGCCCAGCTTGGAGCGAACGACCTACACCGAACTGAGATA
CCTACAGCGTGAGCTATGAGAAAGCGCCACGCTTCCCGAGGGGAGAAAGGCGGACAGGTATCCGGTAAGC
GGCAGGGTCGGAACAGGAGAGCGCACGAGGGAGCTTCCAGGGGGAAACGCCTGGTATCTTTATAGTCCTG
TCGGGTTTCGCCACCTCTGACTTGAGCGTCGATTTTTGTGATGCTCGTCAGGGGGGCGGAGCCTATGGAA
AAACGCCAGCAACGCGGCCTTTTTACGGTTCCTGGCCTTTTGCTGGCCTTTTGCTCACATGTTCTTTCCT
GCGTTATCCCCTGATTCTGTGGATAACCGTATTACCGCCTTTGAGTGAGCTGATACCGCTCGCCGCAGCC
GAACGACCGAGCGCAACGCGTGCGGCCGCGGTACCCGGGGATCCTCTAGAGTCGACCACCAAGGGCACCA
TCTCTGCTTGGGCCACCCCGTTGGCCGCAGCCAGCTCGCTGAGAGCCGTGAACGACAGGGCGAACGCCAG
CCCGCCGACGGCGAGGGTTCCGACCGCTGCAACTCCCGGTGCAACCTTGTCCCGGTCTATTCTCTTCACT
GCACCAGCTCCAATCTGGTGTGAATGCCCCTCGTCTGTTCGCGCAGGCGGGGGGCTCTATTCGTTTGTCA
GCATCGAAAGTAGCCAGATCAGGGATGCGTTGCAACCGCGTATGCCCAGGTCAGAAGAGTCGCACAAGAG
TTGCAGACCCCTGGAAAGAAAAATGGCCAGAGGGCGAAAACACCCTCTGACCAGCGGAGCGGGCGACGGG
AATCGAACCCGCGTAGCTAGTTTGGAAGAATGGGTGTCTGCCGACCACATATGGGCCGGTCAAGATAGGT
TTTTACCCCCTCTCGGCTGCATCCTCTAAGTGGAAAGAAATTGCAGGTCGTAGAAGCGCGTTGAAGCCTG
AGAGTTGCACAGGAGTTGCAACCCGGTAGCCTTGTTCACGACGAGAGGAGACCTAGTTGGCACGTCGCGG
ATGGGGATCGCTGAAGACTCAGCGCAGCGGGAGGATCCAAGCCTCATACGTCAACCCGCAGGACGGTGTG
AGGTACTACGCGCTGCAGACCTACGACAACAAGATGGACGCCGAAGCCTGGCTCGCGGGCGAGAAGCGGC
TCATCGAGATGGAGACCTGGACCCCTCCACAGGACCGGGCGAAGAAGGCAGCCGCCAGCGCCATCACGCT
GGAGGAGTACACCCGGAAGTGGCTCGTGGAGCGCGACCTCGCAGACGGCACCAGGGATCTGTACAGCGGG
CACGCGGAGCGCCGCATCTACCCGGTGCTAGGTGAAGTGGCGGTCACAGAGATGACGCCAGCTCTGGTGC
GTGCGTGGTGGGCCGGGATGGGTAGGAAGCACCCGACTGCCCGCCGGCATGCCTACAACGTCCTCCGGGC
GGTGATGAACACAGCGGTCGAGGACAAGCTGATCGCAGAGAACCCGTGCCGGATCGAGCAGAAGGCAGCC
GATGAGCGCGACGTAGAGGCGCTGACGCCTGAGGAGCTGGACATCGTCGCCGCTGAGATCTTCGAGCACT
ACCGGATCGCGGCATACATCCTGGCGTGGACGAGCCTCCGGTTCGGAGAGCTGATCGAGCTTCGCCGCAA
GGACATCGTGGACGACGGCATGACGATGAAGCTCCGGGTGCGCCGTGGCGCTTCCCGCGTGGGGAACAAG
ATCGTCGTTGGCAACGCCAAGACCGTCCGGTCGAAGCGTCCTGTGACGGTTCCGCCTCACGTCGCGGAGA
TGATCCGAGCGCACATGAAGGACCGTACGAAGATGAACAAGGGCCCCGAGGCATTCCTGGTGACCACGAC
GCAGGGCAACCGGCTGTCGAAGTCCGCGTTCACCAAGTCGCTGAAGCGTGGCTACGCCAAGATCGGTCGG
CCGGAACTCCGCATCCACGACCTCCGCGCTGTCGGCGCTACGTTCGCCGCTCAGGCAGGTGCGACGACCA
AGGAGCTGATGGCCCGTCTCGGTCACACGACTCCTAGGATGGCGATGAAGTACCAGATGGCGTCTGAGGC
CCGCGACGAGGCTATCGCTGAGGCGATGTCCAAGCTGGCCAAGACCTCCTGAAACGCAAAAAGCCCCCCT
CCCAAGGACACTGAGTCCTAAAGAGGGGGGTTTCTTGTCAGTACGCGAAGAACCACGCCTGGCCGCGAGC
GCCAGCAC
