>Addgene plasmid #174938 | pMSR:MSMEG_0924:Dendra | depositor partial sequence | sequence record 339332 | partial
ATGATGCGGATCGCTCTCGCCCAGATCACCACCGGTACGGACCCGTCGTCGAATCTGGAGCTGGTCGAGT
CCTGCACCCGGCGCGCTGCCGACGACGGCGCGCGACTGGTGCTGTTCCCCGAGGCCACGATGTGCCGGTT
CGGGGTGCCGCTGGGCCCGGTGGCCCAACCGCTCGACGGGCCGTGGGCGCGCGCCGTGCGCGACATCGCA
GCGCGTGCCGGTGTGGTGGTGGTCGCGGGCATGTTCTCGCCGAGCGACGACGGCCGCGTCACCAACACGC
TGATCGCCGCGGGCGCGGGCGTGGACACCCACTACCACAAGATCCACCTGTACGACGCGTTCGGTTTCAC
CGAATCACGCACCGTCGCACCGGGTTTCACGCCGACGACGATCACCGTCGACGGCACGCCGGTCGGCATC
ACCACGTGTTACGACATCCGTTTCCCCGAGTTGTACGTCGAGCTCGCGCGTCGCGGTGCCCAGCTGATCA
CGGTCCACGCGTCGTGGGGGTCCGGGCCAGGCAAGCTGGATCAGTGGACGCTGCTCGCGCGCGCCAGGGC
ACTCGACACGACCGGTTACATCGCCGCGGTCGATCAGGCCTATCCCGGTGACGAGATCGCCAAGGCCGGC
CCCACGGGTGTCGGCGGAAGCCTGGTCGCCTCCCCCACCGGGGATGTGCTGGCCTCCGCGGGCGCCGAAC
CCGAGCTGCTGACCGTCGACATCGACCTCGACGCCGCGACGCGCGTCAGGGACACCGTCGCCATTCTGGA
CAACCGGTCGGCGCTGGCGGGGCTCAGC
